>Addgene plasmid #20538 | pWZL Neo Myr Flag IHPK2 | addgene partial sequence | sequence record 26363 | 20538 with pWZL-Fwd
CTCCTTCTCTAGGCGCCGGCCGGATCCAGAATTCGCCACCATGGGGTCTTCAAAATCTAAACCAAAGGAC
CCCAGCCAGCGCCGGCGCAGGATCCGAGGTTACCTTGACTACAAAGACGATGACGACAAGCAATTGACAA
GTTTGTACAAAAAAGTTGGCATGAGCCCAGCCTTCAGGGCCATGGATGTGGAGCCCCGCGCCAAAGGCGT
CCTTCTGGAGCCCTTTGTCCACCAGGTCGGGGGGCACTCATGCGTGCTCCGCTTCAATGAGACAACCCTG
TGCAAGCCCCTGGTCCCAAGGGAACATCAGTTCTACGAGACCCTCCCTGCTGAGATGCGCAAATTCACTC
CCCAGTACAAAGGACAAAGCCAAAGGCCCCTTGTTAGCTGGCCATCCCTGCCCCATTTTTTCCCCTGGTC
CTTTCCCCTGTGGCCACAGGGAAGTGTGGCCTGCCCAACTTTCTTGTACAAAGTGGTTTGATCTAGTCGA
CCAATTCCGGTTATTTTCCACCATATTGCCGTCTTTTGGCAATGTGAGGGCCCGGAAACCTGGCCCTGTC
TTCTTGACGAGCATTCCTAGGGGTCTTTCCCCTCTCGCCAAAGGAATGCAAGGTCTGTTGAATGTCGTGA
AGGAAGCAGTTCCTCTGNAAGCTTCTTGAAGACAAACAACGTCTGTAGCGACCCTTTGCAGGCAGCGGAA
CCCCCCACCTGGCNACAGGTGCCTCTGCGGCCAAAGCCACGTGTATANATACACCTGCAAAGGCGGC
