[The description below was written by a language model from this plasmid's Addgene catalogue record.]
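Description:
pWZL Neo Myr Flag IHPK2 is a retroviral mammalian expression plasmid built on the Gateway-compatible pWZL-Neo-Myr-Flag-DEST backbone. It carries the human open reading frame for inositol hexakisphosphate kinase 2 (IHPK2, current gene symbol IP6K2). The ORF was first cloned into a Gateway entry vector and then moved into the destination backbone by an LR recombination reaction. This places it in frame behind two N-terminal elements supplied by the vector, a myristoylation signal and a Flag epitope. The myristoylation sequence directs lipid modification of the fusion protein and so targets it to cellular membranes, a strategy commonly used to render kinases constitutively active. The Flag tag allows detection or immunoprecipitation of the expressed protein. The plasmid is maintained in bacteria under ampicillin selection, and a recombination-deficient strain is recommended, as is usual for vectors with repeated retroviral sequences. Transduced or transfected mammalian cells are selected with G418 through the neomycin resistance marker.

No feature table is provided, so the record does not state the promoter driving the insert, the arrangement of the neomycin cassette or the bacterial origin of replication, and copy number is listed as unknown. The construct belongs to a library of myristoylated, Flag-tagged human kinase clones assembled for functional genomic work associated with the identification of breast cancer oncogenes. In such work, retroviral delivery allows stable expression of individual activated kinases in target cells. The depositors note that the identity of the gene has been verified, but the insert has not been fully sequenced, so minor mutations cannot be excluded.
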