Addgene plasmid #20538: pWZL Neo Myr Flag IHPK2
Depositing lab: William Hahn & Jean Zhao. Depositing organization: Dana-Farber Cancer Institute. Publication: Integrative Genomic Approaches Identify IKBKE as a Breast Cancer Oncogene (Kinase Library Clones). Boehm JS, Zhao JJ, Yao J, Kim SY, Firestein R, Dunn IF, Sjostrom SK, Garraway LA, Weremowicz S, Richardson AL, Greulich H, Stewart CJ, Mulvey LA, Shen RR, Ambrogio L, Hirozane-Kishikawa T, Hill DE, Vidal M, Meyerson M, Grenier JK, Hinkle G, Root DE, Roberts TM, Lander ES, Polyak K, Hahn WC. Cell. 2007 Jun 15. 129(6):1065-1079. 10.1016/j.cell.2007.03.052 PubMed 17574021.
Backbone
  Vector backbone: pWZL-Neo-Myr-Flag-DEST
  Backbone manufacturer: William Hahn Lab (available at Addgene, #15300)
  Vector type: Mammalian Expression, Retroviral
  Selectable markers: Neomycin (select with G418)
Growth in bacteria
  Bacterial resistance: Ampicillin, 100 μg/mL
  Growth temperature: 37°C
  Growth strain: Stbl3
  Growth instructions: Stbl3 cells to prevent recombination.
  Copy number: Unknown
Gene/Insert
  Gene/Insert name: IHPK2 (alt name: inositol hexakisphosphate kinase 2)
  Species: H. sapiens (human)
  Entrez Gene: IP6K2 (a.k.a. IHPK2, InsP6K2, PIUS)
  Tag / fusion protein: Myr (N terminal on backbone); Flag (N terminal on backbone)
  Cloning method: Gateway Cloning
  Sequencing primers: 5′ pWZL-Fwd (GAA CCT CCT CGT TCG ACC); 3′ pWZL-Rev (TTC CGG GCC CTC ACA TTG)
Resource information
  A portion of this plasmid was derived from a plasmid made by: 3-B12
Terms and licenses: Academic/Nonprofit Terms; Industry Terms: Not Available to Industry
Depositor comments: ORFs were cloned into Gateway compatible pEntry vectors. An LR recombination reaction was performed to move the ORF to pWZL-Neo-Myr-Flag DEST such that the ORF would have 5' myristoylation and flag tags. This plasmid is part of a kinase library, and the gene has been verified, but has not been fully sequenced for minor mutations. Please see the following link for plasmids from this article that are not part of the kinase library http://www.addgene.org/pubmed/17574021
How to cite: pWZL Neo Myr Flag IHPK2 was a gift from William Hahn & Jean Zhao (Addgene plasmid # 20538 ; http://n2t.net/addgene:20538 ; RRID:Addgene_20538)
